>Addgene plasmid #250268 | pJC2737 - pHR-EF1A-DD-3xFLAG-FBXO31-IRES-GFP | addgene full sequence | sequence record 497447 | Addgene NGS Result
TTGAGATCCTTTTTTTCTGCGCGTAATCTGCTGCTTGCAAACAAAAAAACCACCGCTACCAGCGGTGGTT
TGTTTGCCGGATCAAGAGCTACCAACTCTTTTTCCGAAGGTAACTGGCTTCAGCAGAGCGCAGATACCAA
ATACTGTTCTTCTAGTGTAGCCGTAGTTAGGCCACCACTTCAAGAACTCTGTAGCACCGCCTACATACCT
CGCTCTGCTAATCCTGTTACCAGTGGCTGCTGCCAGTGGCGATAAGTCGTGTCTTACCGGGTTGGACTCA
AGACGATAGTTACCGGATAAGGCGCAGCGGTCGGGCTGAACGGGGGGTTCGTGCACACAGCCCAGCTTGG
AGCGAACGACCTACACCGAACTGAGATACCTACAGCGTGAGCTATGAGAAAGCGCCACGCTTCCCGAAGG
GAGAAAGGCGGACAGGTATCCGGTAAGCGGCAGGGTCGGAACAGGAGAGCGCACGAGGGAGCTTCCAGGG
GGAAACGCCTGGTATCTTTATAGTCCTGTCGGGTTTCGCCACCTCTGACTTGAGCGTCGATTTTTGTGAT
GCTCGTCAGGGGGGCGGAGCCTATGGAAAAACGCCAGCAACGCGGCCTTTTTACGGTTCCTGGCCTTTTG
CTGGCCTTTTGCTCACATGTTCTTTCCTGCGTTATCCCCTGATTCTGTGGATAACCGTATTACCGCCTTT
GAGTGAGCTGATACCGCTCGCCGCAGCCGAACGACCGAGCGCAGCGAGTCAGTGAGCGAGGAAGCGGAAG
AGCGCCCAATACGCAAACCGCCTCTCCCCGCGCGTTGGCCGATTCATTAATGCAGCTGGCACGACAGGTT
TCCCGACTGGAAAGCGGGCAGTGAGCGCAACGCAATTAATGTGAGTTAGCTCACTCATTAGGCACCCCAG
GCTTTACACTTTATGCTTCCGGCTCGTATGTTGTGTGGAATTGTGAGCGGATAACAATTTCACACAGGAA
ACAGCTATGACCATGATTACGCCAAGCGCGCAATTAACCCTCACTAAAGGGAACAAAAGCTGGAGCTGCA
AGCTTAATGTAGTCTTATGCAATACTCTTGTAGTCTTGCAACATGGTAACGATGAGTTAGCAACATGCCT
TACAAGGAGAGAAAAAGCACCGTGCATGCCGATTGGTGGAAGTAAGGTGGTACGATCGTGCCTTATTAGG
AAGGCAACAGACGGGTCTGACATGGATTGGACGAACCACTGAATTGCCGCATTGCAGAGATATTGTATTT
AAGTGCCTAGCTCGATACATAAACGGGTCTCTCTGGTTAGACCAGATCTGAGCCTGGGAGCTCTCTGGCT
AACTAGGGAACCCACTGCTTAAGCCTCAATAAAGCTTGCCTTGAGTGCTTCAAGTAGTGTGTGCCCGTCT
GTTGTGTGACTCTGGTAACTAGAGATCCCTCAGACCCTTTTAGTCAGTGTGGAAAATCTCTAGCAGTGGC
GCCCGAACAGGGACTTGAAAGCGAAAGGGAAACCAGAGGAGCTCTCTCGACGCAGGACTCGGCTTGCTGA
AGCGCGCACGGCAAGAGGCGAGGGGCGGCGACTGGTGAGTACGCCAAAAATTTTGACTAGCGGAGGCTAG
AAGGAGAGAGATGGGTGCGAGAGCGTCAGTATTAAGCGGGGGAGAATTAGATCGCGATGGGAAAAAATTC
GGTTAAGGCCAGGGGGAAAGAAAAAATATAAATTAAAACATATAGTATGGGCAAGCAGGGAGCTAGAACG
ATTCGCAGTTAATCCTGGCCTGTTAGAAACATCAGAAGGCTGTAGACAAATACTGGGACAGCTACAACCA
TCCCTTCAGACAGGATCAGAAGAACTTAGATCATTATATAATACAGTAGCAACCCTCTATTGTGTGCATC
AAAGGATAGAGATAAAAGACACCAAGGAAGCTTTAGACAAGATAGAGGAAGAGCAAAACAAAAGTAAGAC
CACCGCACAGCAAGCGGCCGCTGATCTTCAGACCTGGAGGAGGAGATATGAGGGACAATTGGAGAAGTGA
ATTATATAAATATAAAGTAGTAAAAATTGAACCATTAGGAGTAGCACCCACCAAGGCAAAGAGAAGAGTG
GTGCAGAGAGAAAAAAGAGCAGTGGGAATAGGAGCTTTGTTCCTTGGGTTCTTGGGAGCAGCAGGAAGCA
CTATGGGCGCAGCGTCAATGACGCTGACGGTACAGGCCAGACAATTATTGTCTGGTATAGTGCAGCAGCA
GAACAATTTGCTGAGGGCTATTGAGGCGCAACAGCATCTGTTGCAACTCACAGTCTGGGGCATCAAGCAG
CTCCAGGCAAGAATCCTGGCTGTGGAAAGATACCTAAAGGATCAACAGCTCCTGGGGATTTGGGGTTGCT
CTGGAAAACTCATTTGCACCACTGCTGTGCCTTGGAATGCTAGTTGGAGTAATAAATCTCTGGAACAGAT
TTGGAATCACACGACCTGGATGGAGTGGGACAGAGAAATTAACAATTACACAAGCTTAATACACTCCTTA
ATTGAAGAATCGCAAAACCAGCAAGAAAAGAATGAACAAGAATTATTGGAATTAGATAAATGGGCAAGTT
TGTGGAATTGGTTTAACATAACAAATTGGCTGTGGTATATAAAATTATTCATAATGATAGTAGGAGGCTT
GGTAGGTTTAAGAATAGTTTTTGCTGTACTTTCTATAGTGAATAGAGTTAGGCAGGGATATTCACCATTA
TCGTTTCAGACCCACCTCCCAACCCCGAGGGGACCCGACAGGCCCGAAGGAATAGAAGAAGAAGGTGGAG
AGAGAGACAGAGACAGATCCATTCGATTAGTGAACGGATCTCGACGGTATCGGTTAACTTTTAAAAGAAA
AGGGGGGATTGGGGGGTACAGTGCAGGGGAAAGAATAGTAGACATAATAGCAACAGACATACAAACTAAA
GAATTACAAAAACAAATTACAAAATTCAAAATTTTATCGTCCAGTGTGGTGGAATTCTGCAGATATCAAC
AAGTTTGTACAAAAAAGCAGGCTCCACCATGGGAACCGACATTGATTATTGACTAGGCTTTTGCAAAAAG
CTTTGCAAAGATGGATAAAGTTTTAAACAGAGAGGAATCTTTGCAGCTAATGGACCTTCTAGGTCTTGAA
AGGAGTGGGAATTGGCTCCGGTGCCCGTCAGTGGGCAGAGCGCACATCGCCCACAGTCCCCGAGAAGTTG
GGGGGAGGGGTCGGCAATTGAACCGGTGCCTAGAGAAGGTGGCGCGGGGTAAACTGGGAAAGTGATGTCG
TGTACTGGCTCCGCCTTTTTCCCGAGGGTGGGGGAGAACCGTATATAAGTGCAGTAGTCGCCGTGAACGT
TCTTTTTCGCAACGGGTTTGCCGCCAGAACACAGGTAAGTGCCGTGTGTGGTTCCCGCGGGCCTGGCCTC
TTTACGGGTTATGGCCCTTGCGTGCCTTGAATTACTTCCACCTGGCTGCAGTACGTGATTCTTGATCCCG
AGCTTCGGGTTGGAAGTGGGTGGGAGAGTTCGAGGCCTTGCGCTTAAGGAGCCCCTTCGCCTCGTGCTTG
AGTTGAGGCCTGGCCTGGGCGCTGGGGCCGCCGCGTGCGAATCTGGTGGCACCTTCGCGCCTGTCTCGCT
GCTTTCGATAAGTCTCTAGCCATTTAAAATTTTTGATGACCTGCTGCGACGCTTTTTTTCTGGCAAGATA
GTCTTGTAAATGCGGGCCAAGATCTGCACACTGGTATTTCGGTTTTTGGGGCCGCGGGCGGCGACGGGGC
CCGTGCGTCCCAGCGCACATGTTCGGCGAGGCGGGGCCTGCGAGCGCGGCCACCGAGAATCGGACGGGGG
TAGTCTCAAGCTGGCCGGCCTGCTCTGGTGCCTGGCCTCGCGCCGCCGTGTATCGCCCCGCCCTGGGCGG
CAAGGCTGGCCCGGTCGGCACCAGTTGCGTGAGCGGAAAGATGGCCGCTTCCCGGCCCTGCTGCAGGGAG
CTCAAAATGGAGGACGCGGCGCTCGGGAGAGCGGGCGGGTGAGTCACCCACACAAAGGAAAAGGGCCTTT
CCGTCCTCAGCCGTCGCTTCATGTGACTCCACGGAGTACCGGGCGCCGTCCAGGCACCTCGATTAGTTCT
CGAGCTTTTGGAGTACGTCGTCTTTAGGTTGGGGGGAGGGGTTTTATGCGATGGAGTTTCCCCACACTGA
GTGGGTGGAGACTGAAGTTAGGCCAGCTTGGCACTTGATGTAATTCTCCTTGGAATTTGCCCTTTTTGAG
TTTGGATCTTGGTTCATTCTCAAGCCTCAGACAGTGGTTCAAAGTTTTTTTCTTCCATTTCAGGTGTCGT
GAGGAATTAGCTTGGTACTAATACGACTCACTATAGGGAGACCCAAGCTGGCTAGGTAAGCTTGGTACCG
AGCTCGGATCCGCCACCATGGGAGTGCAGGTGGAAACCATCTCCCCAGGAGACGGGCGCACCTTCCCCAA
GCGCGGCCAGACCTGTGTGGTGCACTACACCGGGATGCTTGAAGATGGAAAGAAAGTCGATTCCTCCCGG
GACAGAAACAAGCCCTTTAAGTTTATGCTAGGCAAGCAGGAGGTGATCCGAGGCTGGGAAGAAGGGGTTG
CCCAGATGAGTGTGGGTCAGAGAGCCAAACTGACTATATCTCCAGATTATGCCTATGGTGCCACTGGGCA
CCCAGGCATCATCCCACCACATGCCACTCTCGTCTTCGATGTGGAGCTTCTAAAACCGGAAGCTAGCGCT
ACCGGAATGGACTACAAAGACCATGACGGTGATTATAAAGATCATGACATCGATTACAAGGATGACGATG
ACAAGGGAGGTTCTGGTGGATCTGGTGGAAGCGCTATGGCGGTGTGTGCTCGCCTTTGCGGCGTGGGCCC
GTCGCGCGGATGTCGGCGCCGCCAGCAGCGCCGGGGCCCGGCCGAGACGGCGGCGGCCGACAGCGAGCCG
GACACAGACCCCGAGGAGGAGCGCATCGAGGCTAGCGCCGGGGTCGGGGGCGGCTTGTGCGCGGGCCCCT
CGCCGCCGCCCCCGCGCTGCTCGCTGCTGGAGCTGCCGCCCGAGCTGCTGGTGGAGATCTTCGCGTCGCT
GCCGGGCACGGACCTACCCAGCTTGGCCCAGGTCTGCACGAAGTTCCGGCGCATCCTCCACACCGACACC
ATCTGGAGGAGGCGTTGCCGTGAGGAGTATGGTGTTTGCGAAAACTTGCGGAAGCTGGAGATCACAGGCG
TGTCTTGTCGGGACGTCTATGCGAAGCTGCTTCACCGATATAGACACATTTTGGGATTGTGGCAGCCAGA
TATCGGGCCATACGGAGGACTGCTGAACGTGGTGGTGGACGGCCTGTTCATCATCGGGTGGATGTACCTG
CCTCCCCATGACCCCCACGTCGATGACCCTATGAGATTCAAGCCTCTGTTCAGGATCCACCTGATGGAGA
GGAAGGCTGCCACAGTGGAGTGCATGTACGGCCACAAAGGGCCCCACCACGGCCACATCCAGATTGTGAA
GAAGGATGAGTTCTCCACCAAGTGCAACCAGACGGACCACCACAGGATGTCCGGCGGGAGGCAGGAGGAG
TTTCGGACGTGGCTGAGGGAGGAATGGGGGCGCACGCTGGAGGACATCTTCCACGAGCACATGCAGGAGC
TCATCCTGATGAAGTTCATCTACACCAGTCAGTACGACAACTGCCTGACCTACCGCCGCATCTACCTGCC
GCCCAGCCGCCCCGACGACCTCATCAAGCCTGGCCTCTTCAAAGGTACCTATGGCAGCCACGGCCTGGAG
ATTGTGATGCTCAGCTTCCACGGCCGGCGTGCCAGGGGCACCAAGATCACGGGCGACCCCAACATCCCCG
CTGGGCAGCAGACAGTGGAGATCGACCTGAGGCATCGGATCCAGCTGCCCGACCTCGAGAACCAGCGCAA
CTTCAATGAGCTCTCCCGCATCGTCCTGGAGGTGCGCGAGAGGGTGCGCCAGGAGCAGCAGGAAGGCGGG
CACGAGGCGGGCGAGGGTCGTGGCCGGCAGGGCCCCCGGGAGTCCCAGCCAAGCCCTGCCCAGCCCAGGG
CAGAGGCGCCCAGCAAGGGCCCAGATGGGACACCTGGTGAGGATGGTGGCGAGCCTGGGGATGCCGTAGC
TGCGGCCGAGCAGCCTGCCCAGTGTGGGCAGGGGCAGCCGTTCGTGCTGCCCGTGGGCGTGAGCTCCAGG
AATGAGGACTACCCCCGAACCTGCAGGATGTGTTTTTATGGCACAGGCCTCATCGCGGGCCACGGCTTCA
CCAGCCCTGAACGCACCCCCGGGGTCTTCATCCTCTTCGATGAGGACCGCTTCGGGTTCGTCTGGCTGGA
GCTGAAATCCTTCAGCCTGTACAGCCGGGTCCAGGCCACCTTCCGGAACGCAGATGCGCCGTCCCCACAG
GCCTTCGATGAGATGCTCAAGAACATTCAGTCCCTCACCTCCTGATCTAGACCCAGCTTTCTTGTACAAA
GTGGTTGATATCCAGCACAGTGGCGGCCGCTCGACAATCAACCTCTGGATTACAAAATTTGTGAAAGATT
GACTGGTATTCTTAACTATGTTGCTCCTTTTACGCTATGTGGATACGCTGCTTTAATGCCTTTGTATCAT
GCTATTGCTTCCCGTATGGCTTTCATTTTCTCCTCCTTGTATAAATCCTGGTTGCTGTCTCTTTATGAGG
AGTTGTGGCCCGTTGTCAGGCAACGTGGCGTGGTGTGCACTGTGTTTGCTGACGCAACCCCCACTGGTTG
GGGCATTGCCACCACCTGTCAGCTCCTTTCCGGGACTTTCGCTTTCCCCCTCCCTATTGCCACGGCGGAA
CTCATCGCCGCCTGCCTTGCCCGCTGCTGGACAGGGGCTCGGCTGTTGGGCACTGACAATTCCGTGGTGT
TGTCGGGGAAGCTGACGTCCTTTCCATGGCTGCTCGCCTGTGTTGCCACCTGGATTCTGCGCGGGACGTC
CTTCTGCTACGTCCCTTCGGCCCTCAATCCAGCGGACCTTCCTTCCCGCGGCCTGCTGCCGGCTCTGCGG
CCTCTTCCGCGTCTTCGCCTTCGCCCTCAGACGAGTCGGATCTCCCTTTGGGCCGCCTCCCCGCCTGGAC
CTGCAGGATTCTGCAGATATCCGGACTAGTGATCTAATTCTACCGGGTAGGGGAGGCGCTTTTCCCAAGG
CAGTCTGGAGCATGCGCTTTAGCAGCCCCGCTGGGCACTTGGCGCTACACAAGTGGCCTCTGGCCTCGCA
CACATTCCACATCCACCGGTAGGCGCCAACCGGCTCCGTTCTTTGGTGGCCCCTTCGCGCCACCTTCTAC
TCCTCCCCTAGTCAGGAAGTTCCCCCCCGCCCCGCAGCTCGCGTCGTGCAGGACGTGACAAATGGAAGTA
GCACGTCTCACTAGTCTCGTGCAGATGGACAGCACCGCTGAGCAATGGAAGCGGGTAGGCCTTTGGGGCA
GCGGCCAATAGCAGCTTTGCTCCTTCGCTTTCTGGGCTCAGAGGCTGGGAAGGGGTGGGTCCGGGGGCGG
GCTCAGGGGCGGGCTCAGGGGCGGGGCGGGCGCCCGAAGGTCCTCCGGAGGCCCGGCATTCTGCACGCTT
CAAAAGCGCACGTCTGCCGCGCTGTTCTCCTCTTCCTCATCTCCGGGCCTTTCGACCTGCAGCCAATATG
GGATCGGCCATTGAACAAGATGGATTGCACGCAGGTTCTCCGGCCGCTTGGGTGGAGAGGCTATTCGGCT
ATGACTGGGCACAACAGACAATCGGCTGCTCTGATGCCGCCGTGTTCCGGCTGTCAGCGCAGGGGCGCCC
GGTTCTTTTTGTCAAGACCGACCTGTCCGGTGCCCTGAATGAACTGCAGGACGAGGCAGCGCGGCTATCG
TGGCTGGCCACGACGGGCGTTCCTTGCGCAGCTGTGCTCGACGTTGTCACTGAAGCGGGAAGGGACTGGC
TGCTATTGGGCGAAGTGCCGGGGCAGGATCTCCTGTCATCTCACCTTGCTCCTGCCGAGAAAGTATCCAT
CATGGCTGATGCAATGCGGCGGCTGCATACGCTTGATCCGGCTACCTGCCCATTCGACCACCAAGCGAAA
CATCGCATCGAGCGAGCACGTACTCGGATGGAAGCCGGTCTTGTCGATCAGGATGATCTGGACGAAGAGC
ATCAGGGGCTCGCGCCAGCCGAACTGTTCGCCAGGCTCAAGGCGCGCATGCCCGACGGCGAGGATCTCGT
CGTGACCCATGGCGATGCCTGCTTGCCGAATATCATGGTGGAAAATGGCCGCTTTTCTGGATTCATCGAC
TGTGGCCGGCTGGGTGTGGCGGACCGCTATCAGGACATAGCGTTGGCTACCCGTGATATTGCTGAAGAGC
TTGGCGGCGAATGGGCTGACCGCTTCCTCGTGCTTTACGGTATCGCCGCTCCCGATTCGCAGCGCATCGC
CTTCTATCGCCTTCTTGACGAGTTCTTCTGAACGCGTCGCCCGCCCCACGACCCGCAGCGCCCGACCGAA
AGGAGCGCACGACCCCATGCATCTCGAGGGCCCGGTACCTTTAAGACCAATGACTTACAAGGCAGCTGTA
GATCTTAGCCACTTTTTAAAAGAAAAGGGGGGACTGGAAGGGCTAGCTCACTCCCAACGAAGACAAGATC
TGCTTTTTGCTTGTACTGGGTCTCTCTGGTTAGACCAGATCTGAGCCTGGGAGCTCTCTGGCTAACTAGG
GAACCCACTGCTTAAGCCTCAATAAAGCTTGCCTTGAGTGCTTCAAGTAGTGTGTGCCCGTCTGTTGTGT
GACTCTGGTAACTAGAGATCCCTCAGACCCTTTTAGTCAGTGTGGAAAATCTCTAGCAGTAGTAGTTCAT
GTCATCTTATTATTCAGTATTTATAACTTGCAAAGAAATGAATATCAGAGAGTGAGAGGAACTTGTTTAT
TGCAGCTTATAATGGTTACAAATAAAGCAATAGCATCACAAATTTCACAAATAAAGCATTTTTTTCACTG
CATTCTAGTTGTGGTTTGTCCAAACTCATCAATGTATCTTATCATGTCTGGCTCTAGCTATCCCGCCCCT
AACTCCGCCCATCCCGCCCCTAACTCCGCCCAGTTCCGCCCATTCTCCGCCCCATGGCTGACTAATTTTT
TTTATTTATGCAGAGGCCGAGGCCGCCTCGGCCTCTGAGCTATTCCAGAAGTAGTGAGGAGGCTTTTTTG
GAGGCCTAGGGACGTACCCAATTCGCCCTATAGTGAGTCGTATTACGCGCGCTCACTGGCCGTCGTTTTA
CAACGTCGTGACTGGGAAAACCCTGGCGTTACCCAACTTAATCGCCTTGCAGCACATCCCCCTTTCGCCA
GCTGGCGTAATAGCGAAGAGGCCCGCACCGATCGCCCTTCCCAACAGTTGCGCAGCCTGAATGGCGAATG
GG
[124 nt withheld, positions 9453-9576]
C
[91 nt withheld, positions 9578-9668]
A
[49 nt withheld, positions 9670-9718]
CCTTTGACGTTGGAGTCCACGTTCTTT
[37 nt withheld, positions 9746-9782]
ACCCTATCTCGGTCTATTCTTTTGATTTATAAGGGATTTTGCCGATTTCGGCCTATTGGTTAAAAAATGA
GCTGATTTAACAAAAATTTAACGCGAATTTTAACAAAATATTAACGCTTACAATTTAGGTGGCACTTTTC
GGGGAAATGTGCGCGGAACCCCTATTTGTTTATTTTTCTAAATACATTCAAATATGTATCCGCTCATGAG
ACAATAACCCTGATAAATGCTTCAATAATATTGAAAAAGGAAGAGTATGAGTATTCAACATTTCCGTGTC
GCCCTTATTCCCTTTTTTGCGGCATTTTGCCTTCCTGTTTTTGCTCACCCAGAAACGCTGGTGAAAGTAA
AAGATGCTGAAGATCAGTTGGGTGCACGAGTGGGTTACATCGAACTGGATCTCAACAGCGGTAAGATCCT
TGAGAGTTTTCGCCCCGAAGAACGTTTTCCAATGATGAGCACTTTTAAAGTTCTGCTATGTGGCGCGGTA
TTATCCCGTATTGACGCCGGGCAAGAGCAACTCGGTCGCCGCATACACTATTCTCAGAATGACTTGGTTG
AGTACTCACCAGTCACAGAAAAGCATCTTACGGATGGCATGACAGTAAGAGAATTATGCAGTGCTGCCAT
AACCATGAGTGATAACACTGCGGCCAACTTACTTCTGACAACGATCGGAGGACCGAAGGAGCTAACCGCT
TTTTTGCACAACATGGGGGATCATGTAACTCGCCTTGATCGTTGGGAACCGGAGCTGAATGAAGCCATAC
CAAACGACGAGCGTGACACCACGATGCCTGTAGCAATGGCAACAACGTTGCGCAAACTATTAACTGGCGA
ACTACTTACTCTAGCTTCCCGGCAACAATTAATAGACTGGATGGAGGCGGATAAAGTTGCAGGACCACTT
CTGCGCTCGGCCCTTCCGGCTGGCTGGTTTATTGCTGATAAATCTGGAGCCGGTGAGCGTGGGTCTCGCG
GTATCATTGCAGCACTGGGGCCAGATGGTAAGCCCTCCCGTATCGTAGTTATCTACACGACGGGGAGTCA
GGCAACTATGGATGAACGAAATAGACAGATCGCTGAGATAGGTGCCTCACTGATTAAGCATTGGTAACTG
TCAGACCAAGTTTACTCATATATACTTTAGATTGATTTAAAACTTCATTTTTAATTTAAAAGGATCTAGG
TGAAGATCCTTTTTGATAATCTCATGACCAAAATCCCTTAACGTGAGTTTTCGTTCCACTGAGCGTCAGA
CCCCGTAGAAAAGATCAAAGGATCTTC
Features (pLannotate 1.2.2; 34 found; start..end, strand, type, name):
      1..589     +  rep_origin     ori: high-copy-number ColE1/pMB1/pBR322/pUC origin of replication
    772..864     +  CDS            lacI (fragment): lac repressor; lacI; The lac repressor binds to the lac operator to inhibit transcription in E. coli. This inhibition can be relieved by adding lactose or isopropyl-β-D-thiogalactopyranoside (IPTG).
    877..898     +  protein_bind   CAP binding site: CAP binding activates transcription in the presence of cAMP. E. coli catabolite activator protein
    913..943     +  promoter       lac promoter: promoter for the E. coli lac operon
    947..969     +  protein_bind   lac operator (fragment): The lac repressor binds to the lac operator to inhibit transcription in E. coli. This inhibition can be relieved by adding lactose or isopropyl-β-D-thiogalactopyranoside (IPTG). lac repressor encoded by lacI
   1012..1030    +  promoter       T3 promoter: promoter for bacteriophage T3 RNA polymerase
   1058..1284    +  promoter       RSV promoter: Rous sarcoma virus enhancer/promoter
   1285..1465    +  LTR            5' LTR (truncated): truncated 5' long terminal repeat (LTR) from HIV-1
   1512..1637    +  misc_feature   HIV-1 Ψ: packaging signal of human immunodeficiency virus type 1
   1621..1984    +  CDS            HIV-1 gag (fragment): gag protein from human immunodeficiency virus 1; gag
   2130..2363    +  misc_feature   RRE: The Rev response element (RRE) of HIV-1 allows for Rev-dependent mRNA export from the nucleus to the cytoplasm.
   2740..2840    +  CDS            Rev (fragment): human immunodeficiency virus 1 (HIV-1) Rev protein; rev; enhances nuclear export of unspliced and incompletely spliced viral mRNAs
   2859..2975    +  misc_feature   cPPT/CTS: central polypurine tract and central termination sequence of HIV-1
   3009..3033    +  protein_bind   attB1: mutant version of attB; recombination site for the Gateway® BP reaction BP Clonase™
   3048..3066    +  enhancer       CMV enhancer (fragment): human cytomegalovirus immediate early enhancer
   3091..3157    +  CDS            small t antigen (fragment): SV40 (simian virus 40) small t antigen
   3164..4342    +  promoter       EF-1α promoter: strong constitutive promoter for human elongation factor EF-1α
   4359..4377    +  promoter       T7 promoter: promoter for bacteriophage T7 RNA polymerase
   4428..4751    +  CDS            DD: destabilization domain that can be stabilized by Shield1 in the ProteoTuner™ system L106P mutant of FKBP12
   4770..4835    +  CDS            3xFLAG: three tandem FLAG® epitope tags, followed by an enterokinase cleavage site
   4866..6482    +  CDS            FBXO31: FBX31_HUMAN - Also known as FBX14, FBX31. Experimental evidence at protein level: Swiss-Prot protein existence level 1. Component of some SCF (SKP1-cullin-F-box) protein ligase complex that plays a central role in G1 arrest following DNA damage. Specifically recognizes phosphorylated cyclin-D1 (CCND1), promoting its ubiquitination and degradation by the proteasome, resulting in G1 arrest. May act as a tumor suppressor. From Homo sapiens (Human).
   6491..6515    -  protein_bind   attB2: mutant version of attB; recombination site for the Gateway® BP reaction BP Clonase™
   6546..7134    +  misc_feature   WPRE: woodchuck hepatitis virus posttranscriptional regulatory element
   7185..7684    +  promoter       PGK promoter: mouse phosphoglycerate kinase 1 promoter
   7698..8501    +  CDS            NeoR/KanR: aminoglycoside phosphotransferase from Tn5; aph(3')-II (or nptII); confers resistance to neomycin, kanamycin, and G418 (Geneticin®)
   8575..8712    +  CDS            nef (fragment): NEF_HV1LA - Experimental evidence at protein level: Swiss-Prot protein existence level 1. Extracellular Nef protein targets CD4(+) T-lymphocytes for apoptosis by interacting with CXCR4 surface receptors. From Human immunodeficiency virus type 1 group M subtype B (isolate Lai) (HIV-1).
   8698..8878    +  LTR            5' LTR (truncated): truncated 5' long terminal repeat (LTR) from HIV-1
   8950..9071    +  polyA_signal   SV40 poly(A) signal: SV40 polyadenylation signal
   9111..9246    +  rep_origin     SV40 ori: SV40 origin of replication
   9267..9285    -  promoter       T7 promoter: promoter for bacteriophage T7 RNA polymerase
   9293..9448    +  CDS            lacZα (fragment): LacZα fragment of β-galactosidase; lacZ fragment
   9453..9881    +  rep_origin     f1 ori (sequence partly withheld): f1 bacteriophage origin of replication; arrow indicates direction of (+) strand synthesis
   9934..10038   +  promoter       AmpR promoter: bla
  10039..10899   +  CDS            AmpR: β-lactamase; bla; confers resistance to ampicillin, carbenicillin, and related antibiotics
