[The description below was written by a language model from this plasmid's Addgene catalogue record and pLannotate feature annotations shown in this document.]
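Description:
pJC2737 (pHR-EF1A-DD-3xFLAG-FBXO31-IRES-GFP) is a lentiviral transfer plasmid for mammalian expression, built on the pHR backbone. It is propagated in E. coli through a high-copy ColE1/pUC-type origin with ampicillin selection (AmpR), and it also carries an f1 origin and an SV40 origin. The viral portion has a third-generation layout. An RSV promoter drives a truncated HIV-1 5' LTR, which is followed by the Ψ packaging signal with a gag fragment, the Rev response element for Rev-dependent nuclear export of the genomic RNA, and the cPPT/CTS. A WPRE enhances transcript expression, and a truncated 3' LTR and an SV40 polyadenylation signal close the unit.

The payload is human FBXO31, the substrate-recognition F-box subunit of an SCF ubiquitin ligase, expressed from the EF-1α promoter and flanked by Gateway attB1 and attB2 sites. Its N-terminus is fused to a DD destabilization domain (the FKBP12 L106P mutant) and a 3xFLAG epitope. The DD directs the fusion protein to rapid degradation unless the ligand Shield1 is present, so FBXO31 protein levels can be induced and tuned at the post-translational level, while the FLAG tag allows detection or pulldown.

The plasmid name indicates an IRES-GFP reporter, but the feature table from the sequenced record annotates neither an IRES nor GFP. Instead, a mouse PGK promoter driving NeoR/KanR lies downstream of the WPRE, which would permit G418 selection of transduced cells. The reporter or selection arrangement should therefore be checked against the sequence. The stated purpose is Shield-inducible expression of FBXO31, in a study of SCF-FBXO31-mediated protein degradation.
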