Addgene plasmid #250268: pJC2737 - pHR-EF1A-DD-3xFLAG-FBXO31-IRES-GFP
Purpose: Inducible expression of FBXO31 with the shield degron system.
Depositing lab: Jacob Corn. Depositing organization: ETH Zurich (Swiss Federal Institute of Technology). Publication: C-terminal amides mark proteins for degradation via SCF-FBXO31. Muhar MF, Farnung J, Cernakova M, Hofmann R, Henneberg LT, Pfleiderer MM, Denoth-Lippuner A, Kalcic F, Nievergelt AS, Peters Al-Bayati M, Sidiropoulos ND, Beier V, Mann M, Jessberger S, Jinek M, Schulman BA, Bode JW, Corn JE. Nature. 2025 Feb;638(8050):519-527. doi: 10.1038/s41586-024-08475-w. PubMed 39880951.
Backbone
  Vector backbone: pHR
  Vector type: Mammalian Expression, Lentiviral
Growth in bacteria
  Bacterial resistance: Ampicillin, 100 μg/mL
  Growth temperature: 37°C
  Growth strain: NEB Stable
  Copy number: High Copy
Gene/Insert
  Gene/Insert name: FBXO31
  Species: H. sapiens (human)
  Entrez Gene: FBXO31 (a.k.a. FBX14, FBXO14, Fbx31, MRT45, pp2386)
  Promoter: EF-1a
  Tag / fusion protein: DD-3xFLAG (N terminal on insert)
  Cloning method: Unknown
Terms and licenses: Academic/Nonprofit Terms; Industry Terms: Not Available to Industry
How to cite: pJC2737 - pHR-EF1A-DD-3xFLAG-FBXO31-IRES-GFP was a gift from Jacob Corn (Addgene plasmid # 250268 ; http://n2t.net/addgene:250268 ; RRID:Addgene_250268)
